>Addgene plasmid #156588 | pD649-HAsp-FCGR1B-Fc(DAPA)-AviTag-6xHis | depositor full sequence | sequence record 302285 | Full Sequence
TTTCAATATTATTGAAGCATTTATCAGGGTTATTGTCTCATGAGCGGATACATATTTGAATGTATTTAGA
AAAATAAACAAATAGGGGTCAGTGTTACAACCAATTAACCAATTCTGAACATTATCGCGAGCCCATTTAT
ACCTGAATATGGCTCATAACACCCCTTGCTCATGACCAAAATCCCTTAACGTGAGTTACGCGCGCGTCGT
TCCACTGAGCGTCAGACCCCGTAGAAAAGATCAAAGGATCTTCTTGAGATCCTTTTTTTCTGCGCGTAAT
CTGCTGCTTGCAAACAAAAAAACCACCGCTACCAGCGGTGGTTTGTTTGCCGGATCAAGAGCTACCAACT
CTTTTTCCGAAGGTAACTGGCTTCAGCAGAGCGCAGATACCAAATACTGTTCTTCTAGTGTAGCCGTAGT
TAGCCCACCACTTCAAGAACTCTGTAGCACCGCCTACATACCTCGCTCTGCTAATCCTGTTACCAGTGGC
TGCTGCCAGTGGCGATAAGTCGTGTCTTACCGGGTTGGACTCAAGACGATAGTTACCGGATAAGGCGCAG
CGGTCGGGCTGAACGGGGGGTTCGTGCACACAGCCCAGCTTGGAGCGAACGACCTACACCGAACTGAGAT
ACCTACAGCGTGAGCTATGAGAAAGCGCCACGCTTCCCGAAGGGAGAAAGGCGGACAGGTATCCGGTAAG
CGGCAGGGTCGGAACAGGAGAGCGCACGAGGGAGCTTCCAGGGGGAAACGCCTGGTATCTTTATAGTCCT
GTCGGGTTTCGCCACCTCTGACTTGAGCGTCGATTTTTGTGATGCTCGTCAGGGGGGCGGAGCCTATGGA
AAAACGCCAGCAACGCGGCCTTTTTACGGTTCCTGGCCTTTTGCTGGCCTTTTGCTCACATGTTCTTTCC
TGCGTTATCCCCTGATTCTGTGGATAACCGTATTACCGCCTTTGAGTGAGCTGATACCGCTCGCCGCAGC
CGAACGACCGAGCGCAGCGAGTCAGTGAGCGAGGAAGCGGAAGGCGAGAGTAGGGAACTGCCAGGCATCA
AACTAAGCAGAAGGCCCCTGACGGATGGCCTTTTTGCGTTTCTACAAACTCTTTCTGTGTTGTAAAACGA
CGGCCAGTCTTAAGCTCGGGCCCCCTGGGCGGTTCTGATAACGAGTAATCGTTAATCCGCAAATAACGTA
AAAACCCGCTTCGGCGGGTTTTTTTATGGGGGGAGTTTAGGGAAAGAGCATTTGTCAGAATATTTAAGGG
CGCCTGTCACTTTGCTTGATATATGAGAATTATTTAACCTTATAAATGAGAAAAAAGCAACGCACTTTAA
ATAAGATACGTTGCTTTTTCGATTGATGAACACCTATAATTAAACTATTCATCTATTATTTATGATTTTT
TGTATATACAATATTTCTAGTTTGTTAAAGAGAATTAAGAAAATAAATCTCGAAAATAATAAAGGGAAAA
TCAGTTTTTGATATCAAAATTATACATGTCAACGATAATACAAAATATAATACAAACTATAAGATGTTAT
CAGTATTTATTATCATTTAGAATAAATTTTGTGTCGCCCTTAATTGTGAGCGGATAACAATTACGAGCTT
CATGCACAGTGGCGTTGACTCAATATTGGCCATTAGCCATATTATTCATTGGTTATATAGCATAAATCAA
TATTGGCTATTGGCCATTGCATACGTTGTATCTATATCATAATATGTACATTTATATTGGCTCATGTCCA
ATATGACCGCCATGTTGGCATTGATTATTGACTAGTTATTAATAGTAATCAATTACGGGGTCATTAGTTC
ATAGCCCATATATGGAGTTCCGCGTTACATAACTTACGGTAAATGGCCCGCCTGGCTGACCGCCCAACGA
CCCCCGCCCATTGACGTCAATAATGACGTATGTTCCCATAGTAACGCCAATAGGGACTTTCCATTGACGT
CAATGGGTGGAGTATTTACGGTAAACTGCCCACTTGGCAGTACATCAAGTGTATCATATGCCAAGTACGC
CCCCTATTGACGTCAATGACGGTAAATGGCCCGCCTGGCATTATGCCCAGTACATGACCTTATGGGACTT
TCCTACTTGGCAGTACATCTACGTATTAGTCATCGCTATTACCATGGTGATGCGGTTTTGGCAGTACATC
AATGGGCGTGGATAGCGGTTTGACTCACGGGGATTTCCAAGTCTCCACCCCATTGACGTCAATGGGAGTT
TGTTTTGGCACCAAAATCAACGGGACTTTCCAAAATGTCGTAACAACTCCGCCCCATTGACGCAAATGGG
CGGTAGGCGTGTACGGTGGGAGGTCTATATAAGCAGAGCTCGTTTAGTGAACCGTCAGATCGCCTGGAGA
CGCCATCCACGCTGTTTTGACCTCCATAGAAGACACCGGGACCGATCCAGCCTCCGCGGCCGGGAACGGT
GCATTGGAACGCGGATTCCCCGTGCCAAGAGTGACGTAAGTACCGCCTATAGAGTCTATAGGCCCACCCC
CTTGGCTTCGTTAGAACGCGGCTACAATTAATACATAACCTTATGTATCATACACATACGATTTAGGTGA
CACTATAGAATAACATCCACTTTGCCTTTCTCTCCACAGGTGTCCACTCCCAGGTCCAACTGCACCTCGG
TTCTATCGAAAACGCGCCTGCTAGCGCCACCATGAAGACCATCATTGCCCTGAGCTACATCTTCTGCCTG
GTGTTCGCTGCGGCCGCCCAAGTGGATACAACAAAGGCCGTGATCACCCTGCAGCCTCCATGGGTGTCCG
TGTTCCAAGAGGAAACCGTGACACTGCACTGCGAGGTGCTGCATCTGCCTGGATCTAGCAGCACCCAGTG
GTTTCTGAATGGCACCGCCACACAGACCAGCACACCCAGCTATAGAATCACCAGCGCCAGCGTGAACGAC
AGCGGCGAGTATAGATGCCAGAGAGGCCTGAGCGGCAGAAGCGACCCTATTCAGCTGGAAATCCACAGAG
GCTGGCTGCTGCTGCAGGTTTCCAGCAGAGTGTTCATGGAAGGCGAGCCCCTGGCTCTGAGATGTCACGC
CTGGAAGGACAAGCTGGTGTACAACGTGCTGTACTACCGGAACGGCAAGGCCTTCAAGTTCTTCCACTGG
AACAGCAACCTGACCATCCTCAAGACCAACATCAGCCACAACGGCACCTACCACTGTAGCGGCATGGGCA
AGCACAGATACACAAGCGCCGGCATCAGCCAGTACACAGTGAAAGGACTGCAGCTGCCCACACCTGTGTG
GTTCCATGGCGCGCCGGGCGGCGACAAGACCCACACCTGCCCCCCCTGCCCAGCTCCAGAACTGCTGGGA
GGGCCTTCCGTGTTCCTGTTCCCCCCCAAGCCCAAGGACACCCTGATGATCAGCAGGACCCCCGAGGTGA
CCTGCGTGGTGGTGGCCGTGTCCCACGAGGACCCAGAGGTGAAGTTCAACTGGTACGTGGACGGCGTGGA
GGTGCACAACGCCAAGACCAAGCCCAGAGAGGAGCAGTACAACAGCACCTACAGGGTGGTGTCCGTGCTG
ACCGTGCTGCACCAGGACTGGCTGAACGGCAAAGAATACAAGTGCAAAGTCTCCAACAAGGCCCTGGCTG
CCCCAATCGAAAAGACAATCAGCAAGGCCAAGGGCCAGCCACGGGAGCCCCAGGTGTACACCCTGCCCCC
CAGCCGGGAGGAGATGACCAAGAACCAGGTGTCCCTGACCTGTCTGGTGAAGGGCTTCTACCCCAGCGAT
ATCGCCGTGGAGTGGGAGAGCAACGGCCAGCCCGAGAACAACTACAAGACCACCCCCCCAGTGCTGGACA
GCGACGGCAGCTTCTTCCTGTACAGCAAGCTGACCGTGGACAAGTCCAGGTGGCAGCAGGGCAACGTGTT
CAGCTGCAGCGTGATGCACGAGGCCCTGCACAACCACTACACCCAGAAGTCCCTGAGCCTGAGCCCCGGC
GGCAGCGGTCTTAATGATATTTTCGAGGCTCAGAAGATTGAGTGGCATGAACACCACCACCATCACCACT
AAGGCCGGCCTGTAGTCACTGGCACAACGCGTTACCCGGTAAGCCAATCGGGTATACACGGTCGTCATAC
TGCAGACAGGGTTCTTCTACTTTGCAAGATAGTCTTGAGTAGTAAAATAAATAGATAGAGAAAATCAGCC
TCGACTGTGCCTTCTAGTTGCCAGCCATCTGTTGTTTGCCCCTCCCCCGTGCCTTCCTTGACCCTGGAAG
GTGCCACTCCCACTGTCCTTTCCTAATAAAATGAGGAAATTGCATCACAACACTCAACCCTATCTCGGTC
TATTCTTTTGATTTATAAGGGATTTTGCCGATTTCGGCCTATTGGTTAAAAAATGAGCTGATTTAACAAA
AATTTAACGCGAATTAATTCTGTGGAATGTGTGTCAGTTAGGGTGTGGAAAGTCCCCAGGCTCCCCAGCA
GGCAGAAGTATGCAAAGCATGCATCTCAATTAGTCAGCAACCAGGTGTGGAAAGTCCCCAGGCTCCCCAG
CAGGCAGAAGTATGCAAAGCATGCATCTCAATTAGTCAGCAACCATAGTCCCGCCCCTAACTCCGCCCAT
CCCGCCCCTAACTCCGCCCAGTTCCGCCCATTCTCCGCCCCATGGCTGACTAATTTTTTTTATTTATGCA
GAGGCCGAGGCCGCCTCTGCCTCTGAGCTATTCCAGAAGTAGTGAGGAGGCTTTTTTGGAGGCCTAGGCT
TTTGCAAAAAGCTCCCGGGAGCTTGTATATCCATTTTCGGATCTGATCAGCACGTGTTGACAATTAATCA
TCGGCATAGTATATCGGCATAGTATAATACGACAAGGTGAGGAACTAAACCATGACCGAGTACAAGCCCA
CGGTGCGCCTCGCCACCCGCGACGACGTCCCCAGGGCCGTACGCACCCTCGCCGCCGCGTTCGCCGACTA
CCCCGCCACGCGCCACACCGTCGATCCGGACCGCCACATCGAGCGGGTCACCGAGCTGCAAGAACTCTTC
CTCACGCGCGTCGGGCTCGACATCGGCAAGGTGTGGGTCGCGGACGACGGCGCCGCGGTGGCGGTCTGGA
CCACGCCGGAGAGCGTCGAAGCGGGGGCGGTGTTCGCCGAGATCGGCCCGCGCATGGCCGAGTTGAGCGG
TTCCCGGCTGGCCGCGCAGCAACAGATGGAAGGCCTCCTGGCGCCGCACCGGCCCAAGGAGCCCGCGTGG
TTCCTGGCCACCGTCGGCGTCTCGCCCGACCACCAGGGCAAGGGTCTGGGCAGCGCCGTCGTGCTCCCCG
GAGTGGAGGCGGCCGAGCGCGCCGGGGTGCCCGCCTTCCTGGAGACATCCGCGCCCCGCAACCTCCCCTT
CTACGAGCGGCTCGGCTTCACCGTCACCGCCGACGTCGAGGTGCCCGAAGGACCGCGCACCTGGTGCATG
ACCCGCAAGCCCGGTGCCTGACACGTGCTACGAGATTTCGATTCCACCGCCGCCTTCTATGAAAGGTTGG
GCTTCGGAATCGTTTTCCGGGACGCCGGCTGGATGATCCTCCAGCGCGGGGATCTCATGCTGGAGTTCTT
CGCCCACCCCAACTTGTTTATTGCAGCTTATAATGGTTACAAATAAAGCAATAGCATCACAAATTTCACA
AATAAAGCATTTTTTTCACTGCATTCTAGTTGTGGTTTGTCCAAACTCATCAATGTATCTTATCATGTCT
GTATACCGTCGACCTCTAGCTAGAGCTTGGCGTAATCATGGTCATTACCAATGCTTAATCAGTGAGGCAC
CTATCTCAGCGATCTGTCTATTTCGTTCATCCATAGTTGCCTGACTCCCCGTCGTGTAGATAACTACGAT
ACGGGAGGGCTTACCATCTGGCCCCAGCGCTGCGATGATACCGCGAGAACCACGCTCACCGGCTCCGGAT
TTATCAGCAATAAACCAGCCAGCCGGAAGGGCCGAGCGCAGAAGTGGTCCTGCAACTTTATCCGCCTCCA
TCCAGTCTATTAATTGTTGCCGGGAAGCTAGAGTAAGTAGTTCGCCAGTTAATAGTTTGCGCAACGTTGT
TGCCATCGCTACAGGCATCGTGGTGTCACGCTCGTCGTTTGGTATGGCTTCATTCAGCTCCGGTTCCCAA
CGATCAAGGCGAGTTACATGATCCCCCATGTTGTGCAAAAAAGCGGTTAGCTCCTTCGGTCCTCCGATCG
TTGTCAGAAGTAAGTTGGCCGCAGTGTTATCACTCATGGTTATGGCAGCACTGCATAATTCTCTTACTGT
CATGCCATCCGTAAGATGCTTTTCTGTGACTGGTGAGTACTCAACCAAGTCATTCTGAGAATAGTGTATG
CGGCGACCGAGTTGCTCTTGCCCGGCGTCAATACGGGATAATACCGCGCCACATAGCAGAACTTTAAAAG
TGCTCATCATTGGAAAACGTTCTTCGGGGCGAAAACTCTCAAGGATCTTACCGCTGTTGAGATCCAGTTC
GATGTAACCCACTCGTGCACCCAACTGATCTTCAGCATCTTTTACTTTCACCAGCGTTTCTGGGTGAGCA
AAAACAGGAAGGCAAAATGCCGCAAAAAAGGGAATAAGGGCGACACGGAAATGTTGAATACTCATATTCT
TCCTT
Features (pLannotate 1.2.2; 21 found; start..end, strand, type, name):
    119..143     -  CDS            KanR (fragment): aminoglycoside phosphotransferase; aph(3')-Ia; confers resistance to kanamycin
    254..842     +  rep_origin     ori: high-copy-number ColE1/pMB1/pBR322/pUC origin of replication
   1067..1084    +  terminator     rrnB T2 terminator (fragment): transcription terminator T2 from the E. coli rrnB gene
   1109..1128    -  CDS            lacZα (fragment): LacZα fragment of β-galactosidase; lacZ fragment
   1584..1600    +  protein_bind   lac operator: The lac repressor binds to the lac operator to inhibit transcription in E. coli. This inhibition can be relieved by adding lactose or isopropyl-β-D-thiogalactopyranoside (IPTG). lac repressor encoded by lacI
   1843..2146    +  enhancer       CMV enhancer: human cytomegalovirus immediate early enhancer
   2147..2350    +  promoter       CMV promoter: human cytomegalovirus (CMV) immediate early promoter
   2486..2529    +  intron         CMV intron (fragment): modified intron A from human cytomegalovirus
   2581..2599    +  promoter       SP6 promoter: promoter for bacteriophage SP6 RNA polymerase
   2603..2640    +  CDS            IgH signal sequence (fragment): signal sequence from the mouse immunoglobulin heavy chain variable region
   2749..3288    +  CDS            FCGR1A (fragment): FCGR1_HUMAN - Also known as FCG1, FCGR1, IGFR1. Experimental evidence at protein level: Swiss-Prot protein existence level 1. High affinity receptor for the Fc region of immunoglobulins gamma. Functions in both innate and adaptive immune responses. From Homo sapiens (Human).
   3313..3990    +  CDS            IGHG1 (fragment): IGHG1_HUMAN - Experimental evidence at protein level: Swiss-Prot protein existence level 1. Constant region of immunoglobulin heavy chains. Immunoglobulins, also known as antibodies, are membrane-bound or secreted glycoproteins produced by B lymphocytes. In the recognition phase of humoral immunity, the membrane-bound immunoglobulins serve as receptors which, upon binding of a specific antigen, trigger the clonal expansion and differentiation of B lymphocytes into immunoglobulins- secreting plasma cells. Secreted immunoglobulins mediate the effector phase of humoral immunity, which results in
   4205..4316    +  polyA_signal   bGH poly(A) signal: bovine growth hormone polyadenylation signal
   4317..4425    +  rep_origin     f1 ori (fragment): f1 bacteriophage origin of replication; arrow indicates direction of (+) strand synthesis
   4439..4768    +  promoter       SV40 promoter: SV40 enhancer and early promoter
   4816..4863    +  promoter       EM7 promoter: synthetic bacterial promoter&nbsp
   4882..5481    +  CDS            PuroR (fragment): puromycin N-acetyltransferase; pac from Streptomyces; confers resistance to puromycin
   5491..5616    +  CDS            ble (fragment): BLE_KLEPN - Experimental evidence at protein level: Swiss-Prot protein existence level 1. Binding protein with a strong affinity to the bleomycin family of antibiotics. Binds to CL990; an antimitotic-antibiotic compound. From Klebsiella pneumoniae.
   5611..5732    +  polyA_signal   SV40 poly(A) signal: SV40 polyadenylation signal
   5785..6645    -  CDS            AmpR: β-lactamase; bla; confers resistance to ampicillin, carbenicillin, and related antibiotics
   6648..89      -  promoter       AmpR promoter (fragment) (across the origin): bla
