[The description below was written by a language model from this plasmid's Addgene catalogue record and pLannotate feature annotations shown in this document.]
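Description:
pD649-HAsp-FCGR1B-Fc(DAPA)-AviTag-6xHis is a mammalian expression plasmid built on the pD649 backbone for producing a secreted, tagged form of a human cell-surface protein ectodomain. It is propagated in E. coli as a high-copy plasmid through a ColE1/pUC-type origin and is selected with ampicillin via the β-lactamase gene. A separate cassette, in which SV40 early and EM7 promoters precede a puromycin N-acetyltransferase coding sequence and an SV40 polyadenylation signal, could in principle allow puromycin selection in mammalian cells, although the record does not describe this use. Several short annotated fragments (KanR, lacZα, f1 ori, ble) appear to be backbone remnants rather than functional elements.

The expression unit is driven by the CMV enhancer and immediate-early promoter, followed by a fragment of CMV intron A and an SP6 promoter that can serve for in vitro transcription or as a sequencing primer site. The open reading frame starts with a secretion signal, named HAsp in the construct title and annotated by the software as an immunoglobulin heavy chain signal fragment. Next comes the 549 bp extracellular region of human FCGR1B, which the annotation matched to the closely related FCGR1A. The insert sits between retained NotI and AscI sites, so ectodomains can be exchanged within the same vector. Downstream, the backbone supplies a human IgG1 Fc carrying the D265A and P329A (DAPA) substitutions, which are generally used to reduce Fc effector binding. This is followed by an AviTag for site-specific biotinylation, a 6xHis tag for purification, and a bGH polyadenylation signal. The plasmid belongs to a collection made for mapping interactions among human immunoglobulin-superfamily surface proteins. The depositor notes that some members of the collection may carry an IS4-like transposase insertion upstream of the CMV promoter.
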