Addgene plasmid #156588: pD649-HAsp-FCGR1B-Fc(DAPA)-AviTag-6xHis
Purpose: Mammalian expression of cell-surface protein extracellular domain fused to Fc(DAPA)-Avi-6xHis. Protein is secreted from cells.
Depositing lab: Chris Garcia. Depositing organization: Stanford University. Publication: A Human IgSF Cell-Surface Interactome Reveals a Complex Network of Protein-Protein Interactions. Wojtowicz WM, Vielmetter J, Fernandes RA, Siepe DH, Eastman CL, Chisholm GB, Cox S, Klock H, Anderson PW, Rue SM, Miller JJ, Glaser SM, Bragstad ML, Vance J, Lam AW, Lesley SA, Zinn K, Garcia KC. Cell. 2020 Aug 20;182(4):1027-1043.e17. doi: 10.1016/j.cell.2020.07.025. PubMed 32822567.
Backbone
  Vector backbone: pD649
  Backbone size w/o insert (bp): 6106
  Vector type: Mammalian Expression
Growth in bacteria
  Bacterial resistance: Ampicillin, 100 μg/mL
  Growth temperature: 37°C
  Growth strain: DH5alpha
  Copy number: High Copy
Gene/Insert
  Gene/Insert name: FCGR1B (alt name: FCGRB)
  Species: H. sapiens (human)
  Insert size (bp): 549
  Mutation: Fc region of human IgG contains D265A and P329A mutations (DAPA)
  Entrez Gene: FCGR1B (a.k.a. CD64b, FCG1, FCGR1, FCGR1A, FcRI, FcgammaRIa, IGFR1, IGFRB)
  Promoter: CMV/SP6
  Tag / fusion protein: Fc(DAPA)-AviTag-6xHis (C terminal on backbone)
  Cloning method: Restriction Enzyme; 5′ cloning site GCGGCCGC (not destroyed); 3′ cloning site GGCGCGCC (not destroyed)
  Sequencing primers: 5′ ATTTAGGTGACACTATAG; 3′ CACGTACCAGTTGAACTTCACC
Resource information
  A portion of this plasmid was derived from a plasmid made by: synthesis by ThermoFisher
Terms and licenses: Academic/Nonprofit Terms; Industry Terms: Not Available to Industry
Depositor comments: Some plasmids in this collection may have an IS4-like element ISVsa5 family transposase upstream of the CMV promoter.
How to cite: pD649-HAsp-FCGR1B-Fc(DAPA)-AviTag-6xHis was a gift from Chris Garcia (Addgene plasmid # 156588 ; http://n2t.net/addgene:156588 ; RRID:Addgene_156588)
