>Addgene plasmid #156588 | pD649-HAsp-FCGR1B-Fc(DAPA)-AviTag-6xHis | depositor partial sequence | sequence record 302286 | insert (extracellular domain)
CAAGTGGATACAACAAAGGCCGTGATCACCCTGCAGCCTCCATGGGTGTCCGTGTTCCAAGAGGAAACCG
TGACACTGCACTGCGAGGTGCTGCATCTGCCTGGATCTAGCAGCACCCAGTGGTTTCTGAATGGCACCGC
CACACAGACCAGCACACCCAGCTATAGAATCACCAGCGCCAGCGTGAACGACAGCGGCGAGTATAGATGC
CAGAGAGGCCTGAGCGGCAGAAGCGACCCTATTCAGCTGGAAATCCACAGAGGCTGGCTGCTGCTGCAGG
TTTCCAGCAGAGTGTTCATGGAAGGCGAGCCCCTGGCTCTGAGATGTCACGCCTGGAAGGACAAGCTGGT
GTACAACGTGCTGTACTACCGGAACGGCAAGGCCTTCAAGTTCTTCCACTGGAACAGCAACCTGACCATC
CTCAAGACCAACATCAGCCACAACGGCACCTACCACTGTAGCGGCATGGGCAAGCACAGATACACAAGCG
CCGGCATCAGCCAGTACACAGTGAAAGGACTGCAGCTGCCCACACCTGTGTGGTTCCAT
